Addgene plasmid #35181: FLAG-Pol-II DC
Depositing lab: Benjamin Blencowe. Depositing organization: University of Toronto. Publication: Analysis of the requirement for RNA polymerase II CTD heptapeptide repeats in pre-mRNA splicing and 3'-end cleavage. Rosonina E, Blencowe BJ. RNA. 2004 Apr;10(4):581-9. 10.1261/rna.5207204 PubMed 15037767.
Backbone
  Vector backbone: pcDNA3.1(-)
  Backbone manufacturer: Invitrogen
  Backbone size w/o insert (bp): 5400
  Vector type: Mammalian Expression
Growth in bacteria
  Bacterial resistance: Ampicillin, 100 μg/mL
  Growth temperature: 37°C
  Growth strain: DH5alpha
  Copy number: High Copy
Gene/Insert
  Gene/Insert name: RPBI (alt names: POLRA; POLR2A)
  Species: H. sapiens (human)
  Mutation: C-terminal domain repeats 1-22 and 31-52
  Entrez Gene: POLR2A (a.k.a. NEDHIB, POLR2, POLRA, RPB1, RPBh1, RPO2, RPOL2, RpIILS, hRPB220, hsRPB1)
  Promoter: CMV
  Tag / fusion protein: FLAG (N terminal on backbone)
  Cloning method: Restriction Enzyme; 5′ cloning site EcoRI (unknown if destroyed); 3′ cloning site NotI (unknown if destroyed)
  Sequencing primers: 5′ CMV-Fwd; 3′ BGH-Rev
Terms and licenses: Academic/Nonprofit Terms; Industry Terms: Not Available to Industry
Depositor comments: α-amanitin-resistant form of the largest subunit of pol II
How to cite: FLAG-Pol-II DC was a gift from Benjamin Blencowe (Addgene plasmid # 35181 ; http://n2t.net/addgene:35181 ; RRID:Addgene_35181)
