[The description below was written by a language model from this plasmid's Addgene catalogue record.]
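Description:
FLAG-Pol-II DC is a mammalian expression plasmid built on the pcDNA3.1(-) backbone, carrying the human POLR2A gene (RPB1), which encodes the largest subunit of RNA polymerase II. The insert was cloned between the EcoRI and NotI sites and is transcribed from the CMV immediate-early promoter. The use of a BGH reverse sequencing primer is consistent with the bovine growth hormone polyadenylation signal that normally follows the cloning site in this backbone. An N-terminal FLAG epitope, recorded as being on the backbone, is fused to the polymerase subunit so that the exogenous protein can be detected or immunopurified separately from the endogenous one. In bacteria the plasmid is maintained at high copy and selected with ampicillin. No feature table is provided, so other backbone elements cannot be confirmed from the record.

Two properties define the encoded protein. First, it is an α-amanitin-resistant form of the subunit, which lets investigators inactivate the endogenous polymerase with the toxin and make transcription in transfected cells depend on the plasmid-encoded version. Second, the C-terminal domain (CTD), normally an array of 52 heptapeptide repeats, is altered. The mutation field lists "repeats 1-22 and 31-52" without saying whether these repeats are retained or removed, so the exact CTD composition should be checked against the associated publication or the sequence. The construct belongs to a study of how many and which CTD heptapeptide repeats are required for pre-mRNA splicing and 3'-end cleavage. It is suited to complementation experiments that test the role of the CTD in coupling transcription to RNA processing.
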