>Addgene plasmid #35181 | FLAG-Pol-II DC | depositor partial sequence | sequence record 43067 | FLAG-Pol-II DC sequence 5770 bps
ATGGACTACAAGGACGACGATGACAAGGCTAGCATGCACGGGGGTGGCCCCCCCTCGGGGGACAGCGCAT
GCCCGCTGCGCACCATCAAGAGAGTCCAGTTCGGAGTCCTGAGTCCGGATGAACTGAAGCGAATGTCTGT
GACGGAGGGTGGCATCAAATACCCAGAGACGACTGAGGGAGGCCGCCCCAAGCTTGGGGGGCTGATGGAC
CCGAGGCAGGGGGTGATTGAGCGGACTGGCCGCTGCCAAACATGTGCAGGAAACATGACAGAGTGTCCTG
GCCACTTTGGCCACATTGAACTGGCCAAGCCTGTGTTTCACGTGGGCTTCCTGGTGAAGACAATGAAAGT
TTTGCGCTGTGTCTGCTTCTTCTGCTCCAAACTGCTTGTGGACTCTAACAACCCAAAGATCAAGGATATC
CTGGCTAAGTCCAAGGGACAGCCCAAGAAGCGGCTCACACATGTCTACGACCTTTGCAAGGGCAAAAACA
TATGCGAGGGTGGGGAGGAGATGGACAACAAGTTCGGTGTGGAACAACCTGAGGGTGACGAGGATCTGAC
CAAAGAAAAGGGCCATGGTGGCTGTGGGCGGTACCAGCCCAGGATCCGGCGTTCTGGCCTAGAGTTGTAT
GCGGAATGGAAGCACGTTAATGAGGACTCTCAGGAGAAGAAGATCCTGCTGAGTCCAGAGCGAGTGCATG
AGATCTTCAAACGCATCTCAGATGAGGAGTGTTTTGTGCTGGGCATGGAGCCCCGCTATGCACGGCCAGA
GTGGATGATTGTCACAGTGCTGCCTGTGCCCCCGCTCTCCGTGCGGCCTGCTGTTGTGATGCAGGGCTCT
GCCCGTAACCAGGATGACCTGACTCACAAACTGGCTGACATCGTGAAGATCAACAATCAGCTGCGGCGCA
ATGAGCAGAACGGCGCAGCGGCCCATGTCATTGCAGAGGATGTGAAGCTCCTCCAGTTCCATGTGGCCAC
CATGGTGGACAATGAGCTGCCTGGCTTGCCCCGTGCCATGCAGAAGTCTGGGCGTCCCCTCAAGTCCCTG
AAGCAGCGGTTGAAGGGCAAGGAAGGCCGGGTGCGAGGGAACCTGATGGGCAAAAGAGTGGACTTCTCGG
CCCGTACTGTCATCACCCCCGACCCCAACCTCTCCATTGACCAGGTTGGCGTGCCCCGCTCCATTGCTGC
CAACATGACCTTTGCGGAGATTGTCACCCCCTTCAACATTGACAGACTTCAAGAACTAGTGCGCAGGGGG
AACAGCCAGTACCCAGGCGCCAAGTACATCATCCGAGACAATGGTGATCGCATTGACTTGCGTTTCCACC
CCAAGCCCAGTGACCTTCACCTGCAGACCGGCTATAAGGTGGAACGGCACATGTGTGATGGGGACATTGT
TATCTTCAACCGGCAGCCAACTCTGCACAAAATGTCCATGATGGGGCATCGGGTCCGCATTCTCCCATGG
TCTACCTTTCGCTTGAATCTTAGTGTGACAACTCCGTACAATGCAGACTTTGACGGGGATGAGATGAACT
TGCACCTGCCACAGTCTCTGGAGACGCGAGCAGAGATCCAGGAGCTGGCCATGGTTCCTCGCATGATTGT
CACCCCCCAGAGCAATCGGCCTGTCATGGGTATTGTGCAGGACACACTCACAGCAGTGCGCAAATTCACC
AAGAGAGACGTCTTCCTGGAGCGGGGTGAAGTGATGAACCTCCTGATGTTCCTGTCGACGTGGGATGGGA
AGGTCCCACAGCCGGCCATCCTAAAGCCCCGGCCCCTGTGGACAGGCAAGCAAATCTTCTCCCTCATCAT
ACCTGGTCACATCAATTGTATCCGTACCCACAGCACCCATCCCGATGATGAAGACAGTGGCCCTTACAAG
CACATCTCTCCTGGGGACACCAAGGTGGTGGTGGAGAATGGGGAGCTGATCATGGGCATCCTGTGTAAGA
AGTCTCTGGGCACGTCAGCTGGCTCCCTGGTCCACATCTCCTACCTAGAGATGGGTCATGACATCACTCG
CCTCTTCTACTCCAACATTCAGACTGTCATTAACAACTGGCTCCTCATCGAGGGTCATACTATTGGCATT
GGGGACTCCATTGCTGATTCTAAGACTTACCAGGACATTCAGAACACTATTAAGAAGGCCAAGCAGGACG
TAATAGAGGTCATCGAGAAGGCACACAACAATGAGCTGGAGCCCACCCCAGGGAACACTCTGCGGCAGAC
GTTTGAGAATCAGGTGAACCGCATTCTTAACGATGCCCGAGACAAGACTGGCTCCTCTGCTCAGAAATCC
CTGTCTGAATACAACAACTTCAAGTCTATGGTCGTGTCCGGAGCTAAAGGTTCCAAGATTAACATCTCCC
AGGTCATTGCTGTCGTTGGACAGCAGGACGTCGAGGGCAAGCGGATTCCATTTGGCTTCAAGCACCGGAC
TCTGCCTCACTTCATCAAGGATGACTACGGGCCTGAGAGCCGTGGCTTTGTGGAGAACTCCTACCTAGCC
GGCCTCACACCCACTGAGTTCTTTTTCCACGCCATGGGGGGTCGTGAGGGGCTCATTGACACGGCTGTCA
AGACTGCTGAGACTGGATACATCCAGCGGCGGCTGATCAAGTCCATGGAGTCAGTGATGGTGAAGTACGA
CGCGACTGTGCGGAACTCCATCAACCAGGTGGTGCAGCTGCGCTACGGCGAAGACGGCCTGGCAGGCGAG
AGCGTTGAGTTCCAGAACCTGGCTACGCTTAAGCCTTCCAACAAGGCTTTTGAGAAGAAGTTCCGCTTTG
ATTATACCAATGAGAGGGCCCTGCGGCGCACTCTGCAGGAGGACCTGGTGAAGGACGTGCTGAGCAACGC
ACACATCCAGAACGAGTTGGAGCGGGAATTTGAGCGGATGCGGGAGGATCGGGAGGTGCTCAGGGTCATC
TTCCCAACTGGAGACAGCAAGGTCGTCCTCCCCTGTAACCTGCTGCGGATGATCTGGAATGCTCAGAAAA
TCTTCCACATCAACCCACGCCTTCCCTCCGACCTGCACCCCATCAAAGTGGTGGAGGGAGTCAAGGAATT
GAGCAAGAAGCTGGTGATTGTGAATGGGGATGACCCACTAAGTCGACAGGCCCAGGAAAATGCCACGCTG
CTCTTCAACATCCACCTGCGGTCCACGTTGTGTTCCCGCCGCATGGCAGAGGAGTTTCGGCTCAGTGGGG
AGGCCTTCGACTGGCTGCTTGGGGAGATTGAGTCCAAGTTCAACCAAGCCATTGCGCATCCCGGGGAAAT
GGTGGGGGCTCTGGCTGCGCAGTCCCTTGGAGAACCTGCCACCCAGATGACCTTGAATACCTTCCACTAT
GCTGGTGTGTCTGCCAAGAATGTGACGCTGGGTGTGCCCCGACTTAAGGAGCTCATCAACATTTCCAAGA
AGCCAAAGACTCCTTCGCTTACTGTCTTCCTGTTGGGCCAGTCCGCTCGAGATGCTGAGAGAGCCAAGGA
TATTCTGTGCCGTCTGGAGCATACAACGTTGAGGAAGGTGACTGCCAACACAGCCATCTACTATGACCCC
AACCCCCAGAGCACGGTGGTGGCAGAGGATCAGGAATGGGTGAATGTCTACTATGAAATGCCTGACTTTG
ATGTGGCCCGAATCTCCCCCTGGCTGTTGCGGGTGGAGCTGGATCGGAAGCACATGACTGACCGGAAGCT
CACCATGGAGCAGATTGCTGAAAAGATCAATGCTGGTTTTGGTGACGACTTGAACTGCATCTTTAATGAT
GACAATGCAGAGAAGCTGGTGCTCCGTATTCGCATCATGAACAGCGATGAGAACAAGATGCAAGAGGAGG
AAGAGGTGGTGGACAAGATGGATGATGATGTCTTCCTGCGCTGCATCGAGTCCAACATGCTGACAGATAT
GACCCTGCAGGGCATCGAGCAGATCAGCAAGGTGTACATGCACTTGCCACAGACAGACAACAAGAAGAAG
ATCATCATCACGGAGGATGGGGAATTCAAGGCCCTGCAGGAGTGGATCCTGGAGACGGACGGCGTGAGCT
TGATGCGGGTGCTGAGTGAGAAGGACGTGGACCCCGTACGCACCACGTCCAATGACATTGTGGAGATCTT
CACGGTGCTGGGCATTGAAGCCGTGCGGAAGGCCCTGGAGCGGGAGCTGTACCACGTCATCTCCTTTGAT
GGCTCCTATGTCAATTACCGACACTTGGCTCTCTTGTGTGATACCATGACCTGTCGTGGCCACTTGATGG
CCATCACCCGACACGGAGTCAACCGCCAGGACACAGGACCACTCATGAAGTGTTCCTTTGAGGAAACGGT
GGACGTGCTTATGGAAGCAGCCGCACACGGTGAGAGTGACCCCATGAAGGGGGTCTCTGAGAATATCATG
CTGGGCCAGCTGGCTCCGGCCGGCACTGGCTGCTTTGACCTCCTGCTTGATGCAGAGAAGTGCAAGTATG
GCATGGAGATCCCCACCAATATCCCCGGCCTGGGGGCTGCTGGACCCACCGGCATGTTCTTTGGTTCAGC
ACCCAGTCCCATGGGTGGAATCTCTCCTGCCATGACACCTTGGAACCAGGGTGCAACCCCTGCCTATGGC
GCCTGGTCCCCCAGTGTTGGGAGTGGAATGACCCCAGGGGCAGCCGGCTTCTCTCCCAGTGCTGCGTCAG
ATGCCAGCGGCTTCAGCCCAGGTTACTCCCCTGCCTGGTCTCCCACACCGGGCTCCCCGGGGTCCCCAGG
TCCCTCAAGCCCCTACATCCCTTCACCAGGTGGTGCCATGTCTCCCAGCTCTAGATACTCCCCTTCCAGC
CCACGATACACACCACAGTCTCCAACCTATACCCCAAGCTCACCCAGCTACAGCCCCAGCTCGCCCAGCT
ACAGCCCAACCTCACCCAAGTACACCCCAACCAGTCCTTCTTACAGTCCCAGCTCCCCAGAGTATACCCC
AACCTCTCCCAAGTACTCACCTACCAGTCCCAAATATTCACCCACCTCTCCCAAGTACTCGCCTACCAGT
CCCACCTATTCACCCACCACCCCAAAATACTCCCCAACATCTCCTACTTATTCCCCAACCTCTCCAGTCT
ACACCCCAACCTCTCCCAAGTACTCACCTACTAGCCCCACTTACTCGCCCACTTCCCCCAAGTACTCGCC
CACCAGCCCCACCTACTCGCCCACCTCCCCCAAAGGCTCAACCTACTCTCCCACTTCCCCTGGTTACTCG
CCCACCAGCCCCACCTACAGTCTCACAAGCCCGGCTATCGATTACTCGCCAACGTCACCTGCCTACGAGC
CCCGCTCTCCTGGGGGCTACACACCCCAGAGTCCCTCTTATTCCCCCACTTCACCCTCCTACTCCCCTAC
CTCTCCATCCTATTCTCCAACCAGTCCCAACTATAGTCCCACATCACCCAGCTATTCGCCAACGTCACCC
AGCTACTCACCGACCTCTCCCAGCTACTCACCCACCTCTCCCAGCTACTCGCCCACCTCTCCCAGCTACT
CGCCCACCTCTCCCAGCTACTCACCCACTTCCCCTAGCTACTCGCCCACTTCCCCTAGCTACTCGCCAAC
GTCTCCCAGCTACTCACCGACATCTCCCAGCTACTCGCCAACTTCACCCAGCTATTCTCCCACTTCTCCC
AGCTACTCACCTACCTCTCCAAGCTATTCACCCACCTCCCCCAGCTACTCACCCACTTCCCCAAGTTACT
CACCCACCAGCCCGAACATCGATTGTGCCC
