>Addgene plasmid #35181 | FLAG-Pol-II DC | addgene partial sequence | sequence record 43898 | CMV-F 5'-CGCAAATGGGCGGTAGGCGTG-3'
GAGAACCCACTGCTTACTGGCTTATCGAAATTAATACGNCTCTCTATAGGGAGACCCAAGCTGGCTAGGA
CCATGGACTACAAGGACGACGATGACAAGGCTAGCATGCACGGGGGTGGCCCCCCCTCGGGGGACAGCGC
ATGCCCGCTGCGCACCATCAAGAGAGTCCAGTTCGGAGTCCTGAGTCCGGATGAACTGAAGCGAATGTCT
GTGACGGAGGGTGGCATCAAATACCCAGAGACGACTGAGGGAGGCCGCCCCAAGCTTGGGGGGCTGATGG
ACCCGAGGCAGGGGGTGATTGAGCGGACTGGCCGCTGCCAAACATGTGCAGGAAACATGACAGAGTGTCC
TGGCCACTTTGGCCACATTGAACTGGCCAAGCCTGTGTTTCACGTGGGCTTCCTGGTGAAGACAATGAAA
GTTTTGCGCTGTGTCTGCTTCTTCTGCTCCAAACTGCTTGTGGACTCTAACAACCCAAAGATCAAGGATA
TCCTGGCTAAGTCCAAGGGACAGCCCAAGAAGCGGCTCACACATGTCTACGACCTTTGCAAGGGCAAAAA
CATATGCGAGGGTGGGGAGGAGATGGACAACAAGTTCGGTGTGGAACAACCTGAGGGTGACGAGGATCTG
ACCAAAGAAAAGGGCCATGGTGGCTGTGGGCGGTACCAGCCCAGGATCCGGCGTTCTGGCCTAGAGCTGT
ATGCGGAATGGAAGCACGTTAATGAGGACTCTCAGGAGAAGAAGATCCTGCTGAGTCCAGAGCGAGTGCA
TGAGATCTTCAAACGCATCTCAGATGAGGAGTGTTTTGTGCTGGGCATGG
