>Addgene plasmid #35181 | FLAG-Pol-II DC | addgene partial sequence | sequence record 44333 | BGH-Rev
CTAGTCCAGTGTGGTGGAATTCTTAGGCGGCCGCGTTCGGGCTGGTGGGTGAGTAACTTGGGGAAGTGGG
TGAGTAGCTGGGGGAGGTGGGTGAATAGCTTGGAGAGGTAGGTGAGTAGCTGGGAGAAGTGGGAGAATAG
CTGGGTGAAGTTGGCGAGTAGCTGGGAGATGTCGGCGAGTAGCTGGGAGACGTTGGCGAGTAGCTAGGGG
AAGTGGGCGAGTAGCTAGGGGAAGTGGGTGAGTAGCTGGGAGAGGTGGGCGAGTAGCTGGGAGAGGTGGG
CGAGTAGCTGGGAGAGGTGGGTGAGTAGCTGGGAGAGGTCGGTGAGTAGCTGGGTGACGTTGGCGAATAG
CTGGGTGATGTGGGACTATAGTTGGGACTGGTTGGAGAATAGGATGGAGAGGTAGGGGAGTAGGAGGGTG
AAGTGGGGGAATAAGAGGGACTCTGGGGTGTGTAGCCCCCAGGAGAGCGGGGCTCGTAGGCAGGTGACGT
TGGCGAGTAATCGATAGCCGGGCTTGTGAGACTGTA
