>Addgene plasmid #35181 | FLAG-Pol-II DC | addgene partial sequence | sequence record 44335 | hPol2-CTD-F 5'-GTTACTCCCCTGCCTGGTCT-3'
CCCTACATCCCTTCACCAGGTGGCGCCATGTCTCCCAGCTCTAGATACTCCCCTTCCAGCCCACGATACA
CACCACAGTCTCCAACCTATACCCCAAGCTCACCCAGCTACAGCCCCAGCTCGCCCAGCTACAGCCCAAC
CTCACCCAAGTACACCCCAACCAGTCCTTCTTACAGTCCCAGCTCCCCAGAGTATACCCCAACCTCTCCC
AAGTACTCACCTACCAGTCCCAAATATTCACCCACCTCTCCCAAGTACTCGCCTACCAGTCCCACCTATT
CACCCACCACCCCAAAATACTCCCCAACATCTCCTACTTATTCCCCAACCTCTCCAGTCTACACCCCAAC
CTCTCCCAAGTACTCACCTACTAGCCCCACTTACTCGCCCACTTCCCCCAAGTACTCGCCCACCAGCCCC
ACCTACTCGCCCACCTCCCCCAAAGGCTCAACCTACTCTCCCACTTCCCCTGGTTACTCGCCCACCAGCC
CCACCTACAGTCTCACAAGCCCGGCTATCGATTACTCGCCAACGTCACCTGCCTACGAGCCCCGCTCTCC
TGGGGGCTACACACCCCAGAGTCCCTCTTATTCCCCCACTTCACCCTCCTACTCCCCTACCTCTCCATCC
TATTCTCCAACCAGTCCCAACTATAGTCCCACATCACCCAGCTATTCGCCAACGTCACCCAGCTACTCAC
CGACCTCTCCCAGCTACTCACCCACCTCTCCCAGCTACTCGCCCACCTCTCCCAGCTACTCGCCCACCTC
TCCCAGCTACTCACCCACTTCCCCTAGCTACTCGCCCACTTCCCCTAGCTACTCGCCAACGTCTCCCAGC
TACTCGCCGACATCTCCCAG
